>Addgene plasmid #175002 | pMSR:MSMEG_1353:Dendra | addgene full sequence | sequence record 345664 | Addgene NGS Result
ACGACGCAGGGCAACCGGCTGTCGAAGTCCGCGTTCACCAAGTCGCTGAAGCGTGGCTACGCCAAGATCG
GTCGGCCGGAACTCCGCATCCACGACCTCCGCGCTGTCGGCGCTACGTTCGCCGCTCAGGCAGGTGCGAC
GACCAAGGAGCTGATGGCCCGTCTCGGTCACACGACTCCTAGGATGGCGATGAAGTACCAGATGGCGTCT
GAGGCCCGCGACGAGGCTATCGCTGAGGCGATGTCCAAGCTGGCCAAGACCTCCTGAAACGCAAAAAGCC
CCCCTCCCAAGGACACTGAGTCCTAAAGAGGGGGGTTTCTTGTCAGTACGCGAAGAACCACGCCTGGCCG
CGAGCGCCAGCACCGCCGCTCTGTGCGGAGACCTGGGCACCAGCCCCGCCGCCGCCAGGAGCATTGCCGT
TCCCGCCAGAAATCTAGACGGTGACCACAACGCGCCCGCTTTGATCGGGGACGTCGAAATATTGGATCGT
CGGCACCGTCACGGCCGTGGGAGGCGGCACGATCCGCGACGTGATGATCGGCCGCATCCCCACGGTGCTG
CGCAGTGAGCTCTACGCCATCCCGGCGTTGATCTGTGCGTTCGCACGCACAGGCCCGGTGTGAGAAGGGT
CTCTGACGAGCGGGAGAACTCCCTATCAGTGATAGAGTTTGTCCTCCCTATCAGTGATAGATAGGCTTAA
GGAGTAATACGACTCACTATAGGGAGAAGGAGGCCATTATGAGCACTACGCCGGCGAAAACCAAGCATCG
CGAGGTGGCCAGGCTGGACCGCGTGCCGCTCCCGGCCGAGGCCGCGCGCATCGGCGCGACCGGATGGCAG
ATCACCCGCACCGGGGCCCGCGTCGCGGCCAACATCTTCGGCCGCGGATCTCTTCAGCAGAAGATCGTCA
AGCAGGTTCCCAAGACCTTCTCCGACCTGGGACCCACCTACGTCAAGTTCGGGCAGATCATCGCGTCGAG
CCCCGGCGCCTTCGGCGAACCGCTGAGCCGCGAGTTCCGCGGCCTGCTGGATCGGGTGCCTCCGGCGAAC
CCGGACGAGGTGCAGAAGCTGATCCGCGAGGAACTCGGTGACGATCCGCACAAGCTGTTCAAGACGTTCG
ACGACACGCCGTTCGCCTCGGCCTCCATCGCGCAGGTCCACTACGCCACGCTGCACAGCGGCGAGGAGGT
CGTCGTCAAGATCCAGCGCCCGGGCATCCGGCGCCGCGTGGCCGCCGACCTGCAGATCCTCAAGCGCGGG
GCACGTCTGGTCGAATTCGCCAAGCTGGGTCAGCGGTTGAGCGCGCAGGACGTCGTCGCCGACTTCGCCG
ACAACCTCGCCGAGGAACTCGACTTCCGGCTCGAGGCCCAGTCGATGGACGCCTGGGTGGCGCACATGCA
CGCCTCGCCGCTGGGCGCCAACATCCGCGTCCCCACGGTGTACTGGGACCTGACCAGCGAGCGCGTGCTG
ACCATGGAACGCATCACCGGTGTGCGCATCGACGACGTGGCCGCGATCCGCAAGAAGGGTTTCGACGGCA
CCGAACTGGTCAAGGCCCTGCTGTTCAGCGTGTTCGAGGGCGGCCTGCGGCACGGCCTGTTCCACGGCGA
CCTGCACGCGGGCAACCTCTACGTCGACGACGACGGCAAGATCGTGTTCTTCGACTTCGGCATCATGGGC
CGCATCGATCCGCGCACGCGCTGGCTGCTGCGTGAACTGGTGCACGCCCTGCTGGTCAAGAAGGACCACG
CCGCGGCGGGCAAGATCGTGGTGCTGATGGGCGCGGTCGGCACCGTCAAACCCGAGGGCCAGGCCGCCAA
GGACCTCGAGGCGTTCGCCACGCCGCTGACCATGAAGTCGCTCGGCGACATGTCCTACGCCGAGATCGGC
AGGCAGCTCTCGGCCCTGGCCGACGCCTACGACGTCAAGCTGCCCCGCGAGCTCGTGCTGATCGGCAAGC
AGTTCCTCTACGTCGAGCGCTACATGAAGTTGCTCGCGCCCAAGTGGCAGATGATGAGCGATCCGCAGCT
CACCGGTTACTTCGCCAACTTCATGGTCGAGGTGAGCCGGGAGCACAAGGAGATCGACGACGTCGACGAG
ATCCCAGACATCCCCGAGACCGGAACCGAGACGCAGGCGCCCAGCGGGGACAAGGCCAAGCTTGGTGCGG
CCGCGGGCAACACGCCTGGCATCAATCTGATCAAGGAGGACATGCGTGTCAAGGTGCATATGGAGGGCAA
CGTGAACGGTCACGCCTTCGTGATCGAGGGGGAGGGTAAGGGTAAGCCTTACGAAGGGACCCAGACCGCC
AACCTCACCGTCAAGGAGGGCGCCCCTCTCCCATTCTCGTACGATATCCTCACTACCGCGGTGCATTACG
GGAACCGCGTGTTCACCAAGTACCCCGAGGATATCCCTGACTACTTCAAGCAGAGCTTCCCGGAGGGATA
CTCCTGGGAGCGGACGATGACCTTCGAAGACAAGGGTATCTGTACGATCCGCAGCGACATCTCGCTGGAA
GGGGACTGTTTCTTCCAGAACGTCCGTTTCAAGGGGACCAACTTTCCGCCGAACGGCCCGGTCATGCAGA
AGAAGACCCTCAAGTGGGAGCCGAGCACGGAGAAGCTGCACGTTCGGGACGGCCTCCTGGTCGGCAACAT
CAACATGGCGCTGCTGCTGGAAGGCGGCGGCCACTACCTATGCGACTTCAAGACCACGTACAAAGCGAAG
AAGGTCGTCCAGCTGCCCGACGCGCACTTCGTGGACCACCGCATCGAAATCCTGGGGAACGATTCGGACT
ACAACAAGGTCAAGTTGTACGAGCACGCTGTGGCACGCTATAGCCCGCTCCCGTCGCAGGTCTGGTTCGA
AGGCGGCGGCGGGGAGAACCTGTATTTCCAGGACTACAAGGACGACGACGACAAGTGATTTAAATAACCC
CTTGGGGCCTCTAAACGGGTCTTGAGGGGTTTTTTGTTAACTAGCGTACGATCGAATTCCTGCAGCTCAC
GGTAACTGATGCCGTATTTGCAGTACCAGCGTACGGCCCACAGAATGATGTCACGCTGAAAATGCCGGCC
TTTGAATGGGTTCATGTGCAGCTCCATCAGCAAAAGGGGATGATAAGTTTATCACCACCGACTATTTGCA
ACAGTGCCGTTGATCGTGCTATGATCGACTGATGTCATCAGCGGTGGAGTGCAATGTCGTGCAATACGAA
TGGCGAAAAGCCGAGCTCATCGGTCAGCTTCTCAACCTTGGGGTTACCCCCGGCGGTGTGCTGCTGGTCC
ACAGCTCCTTCCGTAGCGTCCGGCCCCTCGAAGATGGGCCACTTGGACTGATCGAGGCCCTGCGTGCTAC
GCTGGGTCCGGGAGGGACGCTCGTCATGCCCTCGTGGTCAGGTCTGGACGACGAGCCGTTCGATCCTGCC
ACGTCGCCCGTTACACCGGACCTTGGAGTTGTCTCTGACACATTCTGGCGCCTGCCAAATGTAAAGCGCA
GCGCCCATCCATTTGCCTTTGCGGCAGCGGGGCCACAGGCAGAGCAGATCATCTCTGATCCATTGCCCCT
GCCACCTTACTCGCCTGCAAGCCCGGTCGCCCGTGTCCATGAACTCGATGGGCAGGTACTTCTCCTCGGC
GTGGGACACGATGCCAACACGACGCTGCATCTTGCCGAGTTGATGGCAAAGGTTCCCTATGGGGTGCCGA
GACACTGCACCATTCTTCAGGATGGCAAGTTGGTACGCGTCGATTATCTCGAGAATGACCACTGCTGTGA
GCGCTTTGCCTTGGCGGACAGGTGGCTCAAGGAGAAGAGCCTTCAGAAGGAAGGTCCAGTCGGTCATGCC
TTTGCTCGGTTGATCCGCTCCCGCGACATTGTGGCGACAGCCCTGGGTCAACTGGGCCGAGATCCGTTGA
TCTTCCTGCATCCGCCAGAGGCGGGATGCGAAGAATGCGATGCCGCTCGCCAGTCGATTGGCTGAGCTCA
TGAGCGGAGAACGAGATGACGTTGGAGGGGCAAGGTCGCGCTGATTGCTGGGGCAACACGGGGGATCCAC
TAGTTCCATGAGCGTCAGACCCCGTAGAAAAGATCAAAGGATCTTCTTGAGATCCTTTTTTTCTGCGCGT
AATCTGCTGCTTGCAAACAAAAAAACCACCGCTACCAGCGGTGGTTTGTTTGCCGGATCAAGAGCTACCA
ACTCTTTTTCCGAAGGTAACTGGCTTCAGCAGAGCGCAGATACCAAATACTGTCCTTCTAGTGTAGCCGT
AGTTAGGCCACCACTTCAAGAACTCTGTAGCACCGCCTACATACCTCGCTCTGCTAATCCTGTTACCAGT
GGCTGCTGCCAGTGGCGATAAGTCGTGTCTTACCGGGTTGGACTCAAGACGATAGTTACCGGATAAGGCG
CAGCGGTCGGGCTGAACGGGGGGTTCGTGCACACAGCCCAGCTTGGAGCGAACGACCTACACCGAACTGA
GATACCTACAGCGTGAGCTATGAGAAAGCGCCACGCTTCCCGAGGGGAGAAAGGCGGACAGGTATCCGGT
AAGCGGCAGGGTCGGAACAGGAGAGCGCACGAGGGAGCTTCCAGGGGGAAACGCCTGGTATCTTTATAGT
CCTGTCGGGTTTCGCCACCTCTGACTTGAGCGTCGATTTTTGTGATGCTCGTCAGGGGGGCGGAGCCTAT
GGAAAAACGCCAGCAACGCGGCCTTTTTACGGTTCCTGGCCTTTTGCTGGCCTTTTGCTCACATGTTCTT
TCCTGCGTTATCCCCTGATTCTGTGGATAACCGTATTACCGCCTTTGAGTGAGCTGATACCGCTCGCCGC
AGCCGAACGACCGAGCGCAACGCGTGCGGCCGCGGTACCCGGGGATCCTCTAGAGTCGACCACCAAGGGC
ACCATCTCTGCTTGGGCCACCCCGTTGGCCGCAGCCAGCTCGCTGAGAGCCGTGAACGACAGGGCGAACG
CCAGCCCGCCGACGGCGAGGGTTCCGACCGCTGCAACTCCCGGTGCAACCTTGTCCCGGTCTATTCTCTT
CACTGCACCAGCTCCAATCTGGTGTGAATGCCCCTCGTCTGTTCGCGCAGGCGGGGGGCTCTATTCGTTT
GTCAGCATCGAAAGTAGCCAGATCAGGGATGCGTTGCAACCGCGTATGCCCAGGTCAGAAGAGTCGCACA
AGAGTTGCAGACCCCTGGAAAGAAAAATGGCCAGAGGGCGAAAACACCCTCTGACCAGCGGAGCGGGCGA
CGGGAATCGAACCCGCGTAGCTAGTTTGGAAGAATGGGTGTCTGCCGACCACATATGGGCCGGTCAAGAT
AGGTTTTTACCCCCTCTCGGCTGCATCCTCTAAGTGGAAAGAAATTGCAGGTCGTAGAAGCGCGTTGAAG
CCTGAGAGTTGCACAGGAGTTGCAACCCGGTAGCCTTGTTCACGACGAGAGGAGACCTAGTTGGCACGTC
GCGGATGGGGATCGCTGAAGACTCAGCGCAGCGGGAGGATCCAAGCCTCATACGTCAACCCGCAGGACGG
TGTGAGGTACTACGCGCTGCAGACCTACGACAACAAGATGGACGCCGAAGCCTGGCTCGCGGGCGAGAAG
CGGCTCATCGAGATGGAGACCTGGACCCCTCCACAGGACCGGGCGAAGAAGGCAGCCGCCAGCGCCATCA
CGCTGGAGGAGTACACCCGGAAGTGGCTCGTGGAGCGCGACCTCGCAGACGGCACCAGGGATCTGTACAG
CGGGCACGCGGAGCGCCGCATCTACCCGGTGCTAGGTGAAGTGGCGGTCACAGAGATGACGCCAGCTCTG
GTGCGTGCGTGGTGGGCCGGGATGGGTAGGAAGCACCCGACTGCCCGCCGGCATGCCTACAACGTCCTCC
GGGCGGTGATGAACACAGCGGTCGAGGACAAGCTGATCGCAGAGAACCCGTGCCGGATCGAGCAGAAGGC
AGCCGATGAGCGCGACGTAGAGGCGCTGACGCCTGAGGAGCTGGACATCGTCGCCGCTGAGATCTTCGAG
CACTACCGGATCGCGGCATACATCCTGGCGTGGACGAGCCTCCGGTTCGGAGAGCTGATCGAGCTTCGCC
GCAAGGACATCGTGGACGACGGCATGACGATGAAGCTCCGGGTGCGCCGTGGCGCTTCCCGCGTGGGGAA
CAAGATCGTCGTTGGCAACGCCAAGACCGTCCGGTCGAAGCGTCCTGTGACGGTTCCGCCTCACGTCGCG
GAGATGATCCGAGCGCACATGAAGGACCGTACGAAGATGAACAAGGGCCCCGAGGCATTCCTGGTGACC
Features (pLannotate 1.2.2; 15 found; start..end, strand, type, name):
    326..430     -  CDS            32 (fragment): VG32_BPML5 - Protein predicted: Swiss-Prot protein existence level 4. From Mycobacterium phage L5 (Mycobacteriophage L5).
    486..590     +  CDS            Y4104_STRCO (fragment): Protein inferred from homology: Swiss-Prot protein existence level 3. From Streptomyces coelicolor (strain ATCC BAA-471 / A3(2) / M145).
    648..667     +  promoter       tight TRE promoter (fragment): Tet-responsive promoter PTight, consisting of seven tet operator sequences followed by the minimal CMV promoter
    674..691     +  promoter       tight TRE promoter (fragment): Tet-responsive promoter PTight, consisting of seven tet operator sequences followed by the minimal CMV promoter
    705..723     +  promoter       T7 promoter: promoter for bacteriophage T7 RNA polymerase
    760..2079    +  CDS            Y647_MYCTU (fragment): Experimental evidence at protein level: Swiss-Prot protein existence level 1. From Mycobacterium tuberculosis (strain ATCC 25618 / H37Rv).
   2084..2100    +  promoter       CeU6 promoter (fragment): promoter for the C. elegans K09B11.12 U6 snRNA gene (Friedland et al., 2013)
   2179..2865    +  CDS            Dendra2: Dendra2 is a photoconvertible green fluorescent protein published in 2006, derived from Dendronephthya sp.. It has high acid sensitivity.
   2905..2925    +  CDS            FLAG (fragment): FLAG® epitope tag, followed by an enterokinase cleavage site
   2934..2976    +  terminator     T7 terminator (fragment): transcription terminator for bacteriophage T7 RNA polymerase
   3182..3982    +  CDS            ApmR: aminoglycoside 3-N-acetyltransferase type IV ; aac(3)IV; confers resistance to apramycin (Paget and Davies, 1996)
   4049..4066    -  misc_feature   MCS (fragment): pBluescript multiple cloning site
   4107..4695    +  rep_origin     ori: high-copy-number ColE1/pMB1/pBR322/pUC origin of replication
   4863..4891    +  misc_feature   MCS (fragment): pUC18/19 multiple cloning site
   5451..264     +  CDS            33 (across the origin): VINT_BPML5 - Also known as int. Protein inferred from homology: Swiss-Prot protein existence level 3. Integrase is necessary for integration of the phage into the host genome by site-specific recombination. From Mycobacterium phage L5 (Mycobacteriophage L5).
