[The description below was written by a language model from this plasmid's Addgene catalogue record and pLannotate feature annotations shown in this document.]
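Description:
pMSR:MSMEG_1353:Dendra is a 6.3 kb integrating mycobacterial expression vector built on the pMSR:Dendra backbone, part of a systematic resource of tagged Mycolicibacterium (Mycobacterium) smegmatis genes. In E. coli it replicates from a high-copy ColE1/pUC-type origin and is selected with apramycin through the aac(3)IV acetyltransferase gene, which also serves as the marker in mycobacteria. The plasmid has no annotated mycobacterial replication origin. Instead it carries the mycobacteriophage L5 integrase gene (annotated across the sequence origin) together with adjacent L5 sequence, so it is maintained by site-specific, single-copy integration at the chromosomal L5 attachment site.

The payload is the M. smegmatis open reading frame MSMEG_1353, inserted by ligation-independent cloning. The annotation software recognises it only by similarity to an M. tuberculosis H37Rv protein, and the record does not state its function. The gene is fused at its C terminus through a Gly-Ala linker to Dendra2, a green-to-red photoconvertible fluorescent protein, followed by a single FLAG epitope. Expression in mycobacteria is driven by the pmycTetO promoter, a mycobacterial promoter bearing tet operators. The short hits labelled "tight TRE promoter" are most likely these operators rather than a mammalian element, and the brief "CeU6 promoter" match is probably spurious as well. A T7 promoter just upstream of the coding sequence and a T7 terminator downstream of the tag allow the same fusion to be expressed in E. coli strains supplying T7 RNA polymerase.

The stated purpose is a C-terminal fluorescent fusion. This design suits localisation and photoconversion-based imaging of the protein in live mycobacteria, while the FLAG tag permits immunodetection or affinity capture.
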