Addgene plasmid #175002: pMSR:MSMEG_1353:Dendra
Purpose: C-term fluorescent fusion
Depositing lab: Keith Derbyshire & Joseph Wade. Depositing organization: Wadsworth Center, New York State Department of Health. Publication: A Mycobacterial Systems Resource for the Research Community. Judd JA, Canestrari J, Clark R, Joseph A, Lapierre P, Lasek-Nesselquist E, Mir M, Palumbo M, Smith C, Stone M, Upadhyay A, Wirth SE, Dedrick RM, Meier CG, Russell DA, Dills A, Dove E, Kester J, Wolf ID, Zhu J, Rubin ER, Fortune S, Hatfull GF, Gray TA, Wade JT, Derbyshire KM. mBio. 2021 Mar 2;12(2). pii: mBio.02401-20. doi: 10.1128/mBio.02401-20. PubMed 33653882.
Backbone
  Vector backbone: pMSR:Dendra
  Vector type: Bacterial Expression ; Integrating Mycobacterial Expression Vector attL5. T7 expression in E. coli
Growth in bacteria
  Bacterial resistance: Apramycin, 25 μg/mL
  Growth temperature: 37°C
  Growth strain: DH5alpha
  Copy number: High Copy
Gene/Insert
  Gene/Insert name: MSMEG_1353
  Species: M. smegmatis
  Promoter: pmycTetO
  Tag / fusion protein: Gly-Ala Linker/Dendra2/1x Flag Tag (C terminal on insert)
  Cloning method: Ligation Independent Cloning
  Sequencing primers: 5′ TGATAGAGTTTGTCCTCCCTATCAG; 3′ TCCATATGCACCTTGACACG
Resource information
  A portion of this plasmid was derived from a plasmid made by: CP000480.1
Terms and licenses: Academic/Nonprofit Terms; Industry Terms: Not Available to Industry
Depositor comments: 5' cloning site: AseI (destroyed), 3' cloning site: HindIII (not destroyed)
How to cite: pMSR:MSMEG_1353:Dendra was a gift from Keith Derbyshire & Joseph Wade (Addgene plasmid # 175002 ; http://n2t.net/addgene:175002 ; RRID:Addgene_175002)
