>Addgene plasmid #175002 | pMSR:MSMEG_1353:Dendra | depositor partial sequence | sequence record 339396 | partial
ATGAGCACTACGCCGGCGAAAACCAAGCATCGCGAGGTGGCCAGGCTGGACCGCGTGCCGCTCCCGGCCG
AGGCCGCGCGCATCGGCGCGACCGGATGGCAGATCACCCGCACCGGGGCCCGCGTCGCGGCCAACATCTT
CGGCCGCGGATCTCTTCAGCAGAAGATCGTCAAGCAGGTTCCCAAGACCTTCTCCGACCTGGGACCCACC
TACGTCAAGTTCGGGCAGATCATCGCGTCGAGCCCCGGCGCCTTCGGCGAACCGCTGAGCCGCGAGTTCC
GCGGCCTGCTGGATCGGGTGCCTCCGGCGAACCCGGACGAGGTGCAGAAGCTGATCCGCGAGGAACTCGG
TGACGATCCGCACAAGCTGTTCAAGACGTTCGACGACACGCCGTTCGCCTCGGCCTCCATCGCGCAGGTC
CACTACGCCACGCTGCACAGCGGCGAGGAGGTCGTCGTCAAGATCCAGCGCCCGGGCATCCGGCGCCGCG
TGGCCGCCGACCTGCAGATCCTCAAGCGCGGGGCACGTCTGGTCGAATTCGCCAAGCTGGGTCAGCGGTT
GAGCGCGCAGGACGTCGTCGCCGACTTCGCCGACAACCTCGCCGAGGAACTCGACTTCCGGCTCGAGGCC
CAGTCGATGGACGCCTGGGTGGCGCACATGCACGCCTCGCCGCTGGGCGCCAACATCCGCGTCCCCACGG
TGTACTGGGACCTGACCAGCGAGCGCGTGCTGACCATGGAACGCATCACCGGTGTGCGCATCGACGACGT
GGCCGCGATCCGCAAGAAGGGTTTCGACGGCACCGAACTGGTCAAGGCCCTGCTGTTCAGCGTGTTCGAG
GGCGGCCTGCGGCACGGCCTGTTCCACGGCGACCTGCACGCGGGCAACCTCTACGTCGACGACGACGGCA
AGATCGTGTTCTTCGACTTCGGCATCATGGGCCGCATCGATCCGCGCACGCGCTGGCTGCTGCGTGAACT
GGTGCACGCCCTGCTGGTCAAGAAGGACCACGCCGCGGCGGGCAAGATCGTGGTGCTGATGGGCGCGGTC
GGCACCGTCAAACCCGAGGGCCAGGCCGCCAAGGACCTCGAGGCGTTCGCCACGCCGCTGACCATGAAGT
CGCTCGGCGACATGTCCTACGCCGAGATCGGCAGGCAGCTCTCGGCCCTGGCCGACGCCTACGACGTCAA
GCTGCCCCGCGAGCTCGTGCTGATCGGCAAGCAGTTCCTCTACGTCGAGCGCTACATGAAGTTGCTCGCG
CCCAAGTGGCAGATGATGAGCGATCCGCAGCTCACCGGTTACTTCGCCAACTTCATGGTCGAGGTGAGCC
GGGAGCACAAGGAGATCGACGACGTCGACGAGATCCCAGACATCCCCGAGACCGGAACCGAGACGCAGGC
GCCCAGCGGGGACAAGGCC
